>Addgene plasmid #15346 | pJJBAD80 | addgene partial sequence | sequence record 22490 | 15346 with pBAD-Fwd
TGACGCTTTTTATCGCACTCTCTACTGTTTCTCCATACCCGTTTTTTTGGGCTAGAAATAATTTTGTTTA
ACTTTAAGAAGGAGATATACATATGGTTAAAGTTATCGGTCGTCGATCCCTGGGTGTGCAACGCATCTTT
GATATCGGTCTGCCGCAAGACCATAATTTTCTGCTGGCTAATGGTGCTATCGCCGCCAACTGTGCAAACG
GTACCCAGTACAAACTTATCCTGAACGGTAAAACCCTGAAAGGTGAAACCACCACCGAAGCTGTTGACGC
TGCTACCGCGGAAAAAGTTTTCAAACAGTACGCTAACGACAACGGTGTTGACGGTGAATGGACCTACGAC
GACGCTACCAAAACCTACACCGTAACGGAATAAGCTTGGCTGTTTTGGCGGATGAGAGAAGATTTTCAGC
CTGATACAGATTAAATCAGAACGCAGAAGCGGTCTGATAAAACAGAATTTGCCTGGCGGCAGTAGCGCGG
TGGTCCCACCTGACCCCATGCCGAACTCAGAAGTGAAACGCCGTAGCGCCGATGGTAGTGTGGGGTCTCC
CCATGCGAGAGTAGGGAACTGCCAGGCATCAAATAAAACGAAAGGCTCAGTCGAAAGACTGGGCCTTTCG
TTTTATCTGTTGTTTGTCGGTGAACGCTCTCCTGAGTAGGACAAATCCGCCGGGAGCGGATTTGAACGTT
GCGAAGCAACGGCCCGGA
