[The description below was written by a language model from this plasmid's Addgene catalogue record.]
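Description:
pJJBAD80 is a bacterial expression plasmid built on a modified version of the commercial pBAD backbone (about 4.8 kb without insert). It is propagated in E. coli under ampicillin selection and is recorded as low copy. pBAD vectors normally drive expression from the arabinose-inducible araBAD promoter under AraC control. However, no feature table accompanies this entry, and the record does not itself list the promoter, the origin of replication or the nature of the backbone modifications.

The payload is a short 117 bp insert encoding the C-terminal fragment (C-intein) of the naturally split DnaE intein from Synechocystis sp. PCC6803, cloned between NdeI and KpnI sites that are both retained. It is fused to GB1, which is supplied by the backbone at the C-terminal side. GB1 is generally the small, highly soluble B1 domain of protein G, and here it serves as the C-extein, that is, the model cargo to be ligated. The "CAN" designation refers to a phenylalanine-to-alanine substitution. It changes the residues at the splice junction from CFNGT to CANGT, altering the position immediately after the cysteine that begins the C-extein.

Split inteins mediate protein trans-splicing. When the C-intein fusion meets a partner carrying the matching N-intein, the two halves associate, excise themselves and join the flanking extein sequences with a peptide bond. The construct comes from work comparing the trans-splicing efficiency of split DnaE inteins. It is most plausibly used alongside an N-intein precursor expressed from a compatible plasmid, to test how the junction sequence affects splicing, although the record does not describe the partner construct.
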