Addgene plasmid #15346: pJJBAD80
Depositing lab: Hideo Iwai. Depositing organization: University of Helsinki, Institute of Biotechnology. Publication: Highly efficient protein trans-splicing by a naturally split DnaE intein from Nostoc punctiforme. Iwai H, Zuger S, Jin J, Tam PH. FEBS Lett. 2006 Mar 20. 580(7):1853-8. 10.1016/j.febslet.2006.02.045 PubMed 16516207.
Backbone
  Vector backbone: pBAD
  Backbone manufacturer: Invitrogen but modified
  Backbone size w/o insert (bp): 4771
  Vector type: Bacterial Expression
Growth in bacteria
  Bacterial resistance: Ampicillin, 100 μg/mL
  Growth temperature: 37°C
  Growth strain: DH5alpha
  Copy number: Low Copy
Gene/Insert
  Gene/Insert name: DnaE C-intein(CAN) (alt name: Intein)
  Species: Synechocystis sp. PCC6803
  Insert size (bp): 117
  Mutation: F to A mutation
  Tag / fusion protein: GB1 (C terminal on backbone)
  Cloning method: Restriction Enzyme; 5′ cloning site NdeI (not destroyed); 3′ cloning site KpnI (not destroyed)
  Sequencing primers: 5′ pBAD-fw
Terms and licenses: Academic/Nonprofit Terms; Industry Terms: Not Available to Industry
Depositor comments: The mutated sequence is CFNGT -> CANGT.
How to cite: pJJBAD80 was a gift from Hideo Iwai (Addgene plasmid # 15346 ; http://n2t.net/addgene:15346 ; RRID:Addgene_15346)
